Addgene plasmid #54968: mCherry-ALK1-C-13
Purpose: Expresses mCherry-ALK1 in mammalian cells.
Depositing lab: Michael Davidson. Depositing organization: Florida State University, Tallahassee.
Backbone
  Vector backbone: mCherry-C1
  Backbone size w/o insert (bp): 4750
  Vector type: Mammalian Expression
  Selectable markers: Neomycin (select with G418)
Growth in bacteria
  Bacterial resistance: Kanamycin, 50 μg/mL
  Growth temperature: 37°C
  Growth strain: DH5alpha
  Copy number: High Copy
Gene/Insert
  Gene/Insert name: ALK1 (alt name: NM_001077401)
  Species: H. sapiens (human)
  Entrez Gene: ACVRL1 (a.k.a. ACVRLK1, ALK-1, ALK1, HHT, HHT2, ORW2, SKR3, TSR-I)
  Promoter: CMV
  Tag / fusion protein: mCherry (N terminal on backbone)
  Cloning method: Unknown
  Sequencing primers: 5′ CMV-F; 3′ SV40pA-R
Terms and licenses: Academic/Nonprofit Terms; Industry Terms: Not Available to Industry
Depositor comments: . Excitation = 587; Emission = 610
How to cite: mCherry-ALK1-C-13 was a gift from Michael Davidson (Addgene plasmid # 54968 ; http://n2t.net/addgene:54968 ; RRID:Addgene_54968)
