[The description below was written by a language model from this plasmid's Addgene catalogue record.]
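Description:
mCherry-ALK1-C-13 is a mammalian expression plasmid built on the mCherry-C1 backbone (about 4.75 kb without the insert), a C1-type fluorescent protein fusion vector in which the gene of interest is placed downstream of the fluorophore. It is maintained as a high-copy plasmid in E. coli under kanamycin selection. In mammalian cells it carries a neomycin resistance marker, so stable transfectants can be selected with G418. No feature table accompanies the record, so the origin of replication and the exact layout of the resistance cassette are not stated. The use of an SV40 polyA reverse sequencing primer suggests that an SV40 polyadenylation signal follows the insert.

The payload is human ALK1, the product of the ACVRL1 gene (activin A receptor-like type 1). ALK1 is a type I serine/threonine kinase receptor of the TGF-beta superfamily, and ACVRL1 is linked to hereditary haemorrhagic telangiectasia type 2. Expression is driven by the strong constitutive CMV promoter. mCherry is supplied by the backbone and fused to the N terminus of ALK1, giving a single red fluorescent fusion protein. The depositor lists excitation and emission maxima of 587 and 610 nm. The "13" in the name may indicate the length of the linker between the two fusion partners, but the record does not say so, and the cloning method is listed as unknown.

The stated purpose is simply to express mCherry-ALK1 in mammalian cells. Such a construct is typically used to visualise the localisation and dynamics of the tagged receptor by fluorescence microscopy after transient or stable transfection.
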