>Addgene plasmid #54968 | mCherry-ALK1-C-13 | addgene partial sequence | sequence record 100898 | mCherry-R 5'-TTGGTCACCTTCAGCTTGG-3'
CCTCGATCTCGAACTCGTGGCCGTTCACGGAGCCCTCCATGTGCACCTTGAAGCGCATGAACTCCTTGAT
GATGGCCATGTTATCCTCCTCGCCCTTGCTCACCATGGTGGCGACCGGTAGCGCTAGCGGATCTGACGGT
TCACTAAACCAGCTCTGCTTATATAGACCTCCCACCGTACACGCCTACCGCCCATTTGCGTCAATGGGGC
GGAGTTGTTACGACATTTTGGAAAGTCCCGTTGATTTTGGTGCCAAAACAAACTCCCATTGACGTCAATG
GGGTGGAGACTTGGAAATCCCCGTGAGTCAAACCGCTATCCACGCCCATTGATGTACTGCCAAAACCGCA
TCACCATGGTAATAGCGATGACTAATACGTAGATGTACTGCCAAGTAGGAAAGTCCCATAAGGTCATGTA
CTGGGCATAATGCCAGGCGGGCCATTTACCGTCATTGACGTCAATAGGGGGCGTACTTGGCATATGATAC
ACTTGATGTACTGCCAAGTGGGCAGTTTACCGTAAATACTCCACCCATTGACGTCAATGGAAAGTCCCTA
TTGGCGTTACTATGGGAACATACGTCATTATTGACGTCAATGGGCGGGGGTCGTTGGGCGGTCAGCCAGG
CGGGCCATTTACCGTAAGTTATGTAACGCGGAACTCCATATATGGGCTATGAACTAATGACCCCGTAATT
GATTACTATTAATAACTAATGCATGGCGGTAATACGGTTATCCACAGAATCAGG
