>Addgene plasmid #54968 | mCherry-ALK1-C-13 | addgene partial sequence | sequence record 101646 | mCherry-F 5'-ccccgtaatgcagaagaaga-3'
CCCGAGGACGGCGCCCTGAAGGGCGAGATCAAGCAGAGGCTGAAGCTGAAGGACGGCGGCCACTACGACG
CTGAGGTCAAGACCACCTACAAGGCCAAGAAGCCCGTGCAGCTGCCCGGCGCCTACAACGTCAACATCAA
GTTGGACATCACCTCCCACAACGAGGACTACACCATCGTGGAACAGTACGAACGCGCCGAGGGCCGCCAC
TCCACCGGCGGCATGGACGAGCTGTACAAGTCCGGACTCAGATCTCGAGCTCAAGCTTCGAATTCAGGGT
CTGGAAGTGGTAGCACCTTGGGCTCCCCCAGGAAAGGCCTTCTGATGCTGCTGATGGCCTTGGTGACCCA
GGGAGACCCTGTGAAGCCGTCTCGGGGCCCGCTGGTGACCTGCACGTGTGAGAGCCCACATTGCAAGGGG
CCTACCTGCCGGGGGGCCTGGTGCACAGTAGTGCTGGTGCGGGAGGAGGGGAGGCACCCCCAGGAACATC
GGGGCTGCGGGAACTTGCACAGGGAGCTCTGCAGGGGGCGCCCCACCGAGTTCGTCAACCACTACTGCTG
CGACAGCCACCTCTGCAACCACAACGTGTCCCTGGTGCTGGAGGCCACCCAACCTCCTTCGGAGCAGCCG
GGAACAGATGGCCAGCTGGCCCTGATCCTGGGCCCCGTGCTGGCCTTGCTGGCCCTGGTGGCCCTGGGTG
TCCTGGGCCTGTGGCATGTCCGACGGAGGCAGGAGAAGCAGCGTGGCCTGCACAGCGAGCTGGGAGAGTC
CAGTCTCATCCTGAAAGCATCTGAGCAGGGCGACAGCATGTTGGGGGACCTCCTGGACAGTGACTGCACC
ACAGGGAGTGGCTCAGGGCTCC
